Addgene plasmid #30121: pFastBac Dual LIC cloning vector (5A)
Purpose: (Empty Backbone)
Depositing lab: Scott Gradia. Depositing organization: University of California, Berkeley.
Backbone
  Vector backbone: pFastBac Dual
  Backbone size (bp): 5279
  Vector type: Insect Expression
  Selectable markers: Gentamicin
Growth in bacteria
  Bacterial resistance: Ampicillin, 100 μg/mL
  Growth temperature: 37°C
  Growth strain: DH5alpha
  Copy number: High Copy
Gene/Insert
  Gene/Insert name: None
  Cloning method: Restriction Enzyme; 5′ cloning site LIC site (destroyed during cloning); 3′ cloning site LIC site (destroyed during cloning)
  Sequencing primers: 5′ see notes; 3′ see notes
Terms and licenses: Academic/Nonprofit Terms; Industry Terms: Not Available to Industry
Depositor comments: This plasmid is a LIC-adapted pFastBac Dual vector. It uses the same PCR primer tags as with most of our other vectors, so one PCR product can be inserted into many different vectors at once. This vector is a dual expression vector, and your 2 genes can be inserted in any order (check your gene for internal restriction sites, as this may dictate cloning order). LIC site v1: Add the following tags to your PCR primers: LicV1 Forward Tag TACTTCCAATCCAATGCA(ATG) LicV1 Reverse Tag TTATCCACTTCCAATGTTATTA Linearize vector with SspI and gel purify. T4-treat vector with dGTP. For the PCR product, T4-treat with dCTP. LIC site v2 LicV2 Forward Tag TTTAAGAAGGAGATATAGATC(ATG) LicV2 Reverse Tag TTATGGAGTTGGGATCTTATTA Linearize vector with EcoRV and gel purify. T4-treat vector with dCTP. For the PCR product, T4-treat with dGTP. To sequence LIC site v1, use the following primers: LicBac dual V1 F cctataactattccggattattcataccgtc LicBac dual V1 R caggttcagggggaggtgtg To sequence LIC site v2, use the following primers: LicBac dual V2 F gtcatagcgcgggttccttcc LicBac dual V2 R ggagtatacggacctttaattcaaccc For more information, please see our website: http://qb3.berkeley.edu/qb3/macrolab/
How to cite: pFastBac Dual LIC cloning vector (5A) was a gift from Scott Gradia (Addgene plasmid # 30121 ; http://n2t.net/addgene:30121 ; RRID:Addgene_30121)
