[The description below was written by a language model from this plasmid's Addgene catalogue record and pLannotate feature annotations shown in this document.]
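Description:
pFastBac Dual LIC cloning vector (5A) is an empty 5,279 bp insect-expression donor plasmid built on the pFastBac Dual backbone and adapted for ligation-independent cloning (LIC). It is maintained in E. coli at high copy through a ColE1/pUC-type origin and selected with ampicillin via the β-lactamase gene. An f1 origin is also present. The rest of the plasmid is a mini-Tn7 element bounded by the Tn7R and Tn7L ends. In the baculovirus bacmid system for which pFastBac vectors are designed, everything between these ends is transposed into a bacmid carried in E. coli. The gentamicin acetyltransferase gene, driven by a class 1 integron Pc promoter, lies inside the element and so provides selection for the transposed cassette.

Within the transposon sit two divergently oriented baculovirus late promoters. The polyhedrin promoter reads in one direction toward an SV40 polyadenylation signal, and the p10 promoter reads in the opposite direction toward an HSV thymidine kinase polyadenylation signal. According to the depositor, each expression unit carries its own LIC site (v1 and v2). Each site is opened with a different blunt-cutting enzyme (SspI or EcoRV) and treated with T4 polymerase in the presence of a single nucleotide, and the sites are destroyed on insertion. The record does not explicitly state which LIC site sits behind which promoter, and the LIC sites themselves are not annotated in the feature table. No fusion tags are annotated. The two genes can be inserted in either order, although internal restriction sites may dictate the order. The primer tags are shared with the depositor's other LIC vectors, so one PCR product can be cloned into several vectors in parallel. The vector is intended for co-expressing two proteins from a single recombinant baculovirus in insect cells.
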