Features (pLannotate 1.2.2; 16 found; start..end, strand, type, name):
     81..97      +  CDS            lacZα (fragment): LacZα fragment of β-galactosidase; lacZ fragment
    102..530     +  rep_origin     f1 ori (sequence partly withheld): f1 bacteriophage origin of replication; arrow indicates direction of (+) strand synthesis
    583..687     +  promoter       AmpR promoter: bla
    688..1548    +  CDS            AmpR: β-lactamase; bla; confers resistance to ampicillin, carbenicillin, and related antibiotics
   1719..2307    +  rep_origin     ori: high-copy-number ColE1/pMB1/pBR322/pUC origin of replication
   2493..2542    -  misc_feature   bom (fragment): basis of mobility region from pBR322
   2610..2834    -  mobile_element Tn7R: mini-Tn7 element (right end of the Tn7 transposon) Tn7
   2901..3434    -  CDS            GmR: gentamycin acetyltransferase; aacC1; confers resistance to gentamycin
   3623..3651    -  promoter       Pc promoter: intI1 (promoter lies within the coding sequence); class 1 integron promoter
   3629..3976    -  CDS            YPR2_ECOLX (fragment): Protein predicted: Swiss-Prot protein existence level 4. From Escherichia coli.
   4160..4208    -  polyA_signal   HSV TK poly(A) signal: herpes simplex virus thymidine kinase polyadenylation signal (Cole and Stacy, 1985)
   4346..4455    -  promoter       p10 promoter: baculovirus promoter for expression in insect cells
   4479..4568    +  promoter       polyhedrin promoter: polh from Autographa californica; promoter for the baculovirus polyhedrin gene
   4763..4846    +  CDS            large T antigen (fragment): large T antigen from SV40 (simian virus 40)
   4869..5003    +  polyA_signal   SV40 poly(A) signal: SV40 polyadenylation signal
   5032..5197    -  mobile_element Tn7L: mini-Tn7 element (left end of the Tn7 transposon) Tn7
>Addgene plasmid #30121 | pFastBac Dual LIC cloning vector (5A) | depositor full sequence | sequence record 13852 | Author sequence
TTCTCTGTCACAGAATGAAAATTTTTCTGTCATCTCTTCGTTATTAATGTTTGTAATTGACTGAATATCA
ACGCTTATTTGCAGCCTGAATGGCGAATGGG
[124 nt withheld, positions 102-225]
C
[91 nt withheld, positions 227-317]
A
[49 nt withheld, positions 319-367]
CCTTTGACGTTGGAGTCCACGTTCTTT
[37 nt withheld, positions 395-431]
ACCCTATCTCGGTCTATTCTTTTGATTTATAAGGGATTTTGCCGATTTCGGCCTATTGGTTAAAAAATGA
GCTGATTTAACAAAAATTTAACGCGAATTTTAACAAACTATTAACGCTTACAATTTAGGTGGCACTTTTC
GGGGAAATGTGCGCGGAACCCCTATTTGTTTATTTTTCTAAATACATTCAAATATGTATCCGCTCATGAG
ACAATAACCCTGATAAATGCTTCAATACTATTGAAAAAGGAAGAGTATGAGTATTCAACATTTCCGTGTC
GCCCTTATTCCCTTTTTTGCGGCATTTTGCCTTCCTGTTTTTGCTCACCCAGAAACGCTGGTGAAAGTAA
AAGATGCTGAAGATCAGTTGGGTGCACGAGTGGGTTACATCGAACTGGATCTCAACAGCGGTAAGATCCT
TGAGAGTTTTCGCCCCGAAGAACGTTTTCCAATGATGAGCACTTTTAAAGTTCTGCTATGTGGCGCGGTA
TTATCCCGTATTGACGCCGGGCAAGAGCAACTCGGTCGCCGCATACACTATTCTCAGAATGACTTGGTTG
AGTACTCACCAGTCACAGAAAAGCATCTTACGGATGGCATGACAGTAAGAGAATTATGCAGTGCTGCCAT
AACCATGAGTGATAACACTGCGGCCAACTTACTTCTGACAACGATCGGAGGACCGAAGGAGCTAACCGCT
TTTTTGCACAACATGGGGGATCATGTAACTCGCCTTGATCGTTGGGAACCGGAGCTGAATGAAGCCATAC
CAAACGACGAGCGTGACACCACGATGCCTGTAGCAATGGCAACAACGTTGCGCAAACTATTAACTGGCGA
ACTACTTACTCTAGCTTCCCGGCAACAATTAATAGACTGGATGGAGGCGGATAAAGTTGCAGGACCACTT
CTGCGCTCGGCCCTTCCGGCTGGCTGGTTTATTGCTGATAAATCTGGAGCCGGTGAGCGTGGGTCTCGCG
GTATCATTGCAGCACTGGGGCCAGATGGTAAGCCCTCCCGTATCGTAGTTATCTACACGACGGGGAGTCA
GGCAACTATGGATGAACGAAATAGACAGATCGCTGAGATAGGTGCCTCACTGATTAAGCATTGGTAACTG
TCAGACCAAGTTTACTCATATATACTTTAGATTGATTTAAAACTTCATTTTTAATTTAAAAGGATCTAGG
TGAAGATCCTTTTTGATAATCTCATGACCAAAATCCCTTAACGTGAGTTTTCGTTCCACTGAGCGTCAGA
CCCCGTAGAAAAGATCAAAGGATCTTCTTGAGATCCTTTTTTTCTGCGCGTAATCTGCTGCTTGCAAACA
AAAAAACCACCGCTACCAGCGGTGGTTTGTTTGCCGGATCAAGAGCTACCAACTCTTTTTCCGAAGGTAA
CTGGCTTCAGCAGAGCGCAGATACCAAATACTGTCCTTCTAGTGTAGCCGTAGTTAGGCCACCACTTCAA
GAACTCTGTAGCACCGCCTACATACCTCGCTCTGCTAATCCTGTTACCAGTGGCTGCTGCCAGTGGCGAT
AAGTCGTGTCTTACCGGGTTGGACTCAAGACGATAGTTACCGGATAAGGCGCAGCGGTCGGGCTGAACGG
GGGGTTCGTGCACACAGCCCAGCTTGGAGCGAACGACCTACACCGAACTGAGATACCTACAGCGTGAGCA
TTGAGAAAGCGCCACGCTTCCCGAAGGGAGAAAGGCGGACAGGTATCCGGTAAGCGGCAGGGTCGGAACA
GGAGAGCGCACGAGGGAGCTTCCAGGGGGAAACGCCTGGTATCTTTATAGTCCTGTCGGGTTTCGCCACC
TCTGACTTGAGCGTCGATTTTTGTGATGCTCGTCAGGGGGGCGGAGCCTATGGAAAAACGCCAGCAACGC
GGCCTTTTTACGGTTCCTGGCCTTTTGCTGGCCTTTTGCTCACATGTTCTTTCCTGCGTTATCCCCTGAT
TCTGTGGATAACCGTATTACCGCCTTTGAGTGAGCTGATACCGCTCGCCGCAGCCGAACGACCGAGCGCA
GCGAGTCAGTGAGCGAGGAAGCGGAAGAGCGCCTGATGCGGTATTTTCTCCTTACGCATCTGTGCGGTAT
TTCACACCGCAGACCAGCCGCGTAACCTGGCAAAATCGGTTACGGTTGAGTAATAAATGGATGCCCTGCG
TAAGCGGGTGTGGGCGGACAATAAAGTCTTAAACTGAACAAAATAGATCTAAACTATGACAATAAAGTCT
TAAACTAGACAGAATAGTTGTAAACTGAAATCAGTCCAGTTATGCTGTGAAAAAGCATACTGGACTTTTG
TTATGGCTAAAGCAAACTCTTCATTTTCTGAAGTGCAAATTGCCCGTCGTATTAAAGAGGGGCGTGGCCA
AGGGCATGGTAAAGACTATATTCGCGGCGTTGTGACAATTTACCGAACAACTCCGCGGCCGGGAAGCCGA
TCTCGGCTTGAACGAATTGTTAGGTGGCGGTACTTGGGTCGACATCAAAGTGCATCACTTCTTCCCGTAT
GCCCAACTTTGTATAGAGAGCCACTGCGGGATCGTCACCGTAATCTGCTTGCACGTAGATCACATAAGCA
CCAAGCGCGTTGGCCTCATGCTTGAGGAGATTGATGAGCGCGGTGGCAATGCCCTGCCTCCGGTGCTCGC
CGGAGACTGCGAGATCATAGATATAGATCTCACTACGCGGCTGCTCAAACCTGGGCAGAACGTAAGCCGC
GAGAGCGCCAACAACCGCTTCTTGGTCGAAGGCAGCAAGCGCGATGAATGTCTTACTACGGAGCAAGTTC
CCGAGGTAATCGGAGTCCGGCTGATGTTGGGAGTAGGTGGCTACGTCTCCGAACTCACGACCGAAAAGAT
CAAGAGCAGCCCGCATGGATTTGACTTGGTCAGGGCCGAGCCTACATGTGCGAATGATGCCCATACTTGA
GCCACCTAACTTTGTTTTAGGGCGACTGCCCTGCTGCGTAACATCGTTGCTGCTGCGTAACATCGTTGCT
GCTCCATAACATCAAACATCGACCCACGGCGTAACGCGCTTGCTGCTTGGATGCCCGAGGCATAGACTGT
ACAAAAAAACAGTCATAACAAGCCATGAAAACCGCCACTGCGCCGTTACCACCGCTGCGTTCGGTCAAGG
TTCTGGACCAGTTGCGTGAGCGCATACGCTACTTGCATTACAGTTTACGAACCGAACAGGCTTATGTCAA
CTGGGTTCGTGCCTTCATCCGTTTCCACGGTGTGCGTCACCCGGCAACCTTGGGCAGCAGCGAAGTCGAG
GCATTTCTGTCCTGGCTGGCGAACGAGCGCAAGGTTTCGGTCTCCACGCATCGTCAGGCATTGGCGGCCT
TGCTGTTCTTCTACGGCAAGGTGCTGTGCACGGATCTGCCCTGGCTTCAGGAGATCGGTAGACCTCGGCC
GTCGCGGCGCTTGCCGGTGGTGCTGACCCCGGATGAAGTGGTTCGCATCCTCGGTTTTCTGGAAGGCGAG
CATCGTTTGTTCGCCCAGGACTCTAGCTATAGTTCTAGTGGTTGGCCTACGTACCCGTAGTGGCTATGGC
AGGGCTTGCCGCCCCGACGTTGGCTGCGAGCCCTGGGCCTTCACCCGAACTTGGGGGTTGGGGTGGGGAA
AAGGAAGAAACGCGGGCGTATTGGTCCCAATGGGGTCTCGGTGGGGTATCGACAGAGTGCCAGCCCTGGG
ACCGAACCCCGCGTTTATGAACAAACGACCCAACACCCGTGCGTTTTATTCTGTCTTTTTATTGCCGTCA
TAGCGCGGGTTCCTTCCGGTATTGTCTCCTTCCGTGTTTCAGTTAGCCTCCCCCATCTCCCGGTACCGCA
TGCTTATGGAGTTGGGATATCTATATCTCCTTCTTAAAGCCGGGTGATCAAGTCTTCGTCGAGTGATTGT
AAATAAAATGTAATTTACAGTATAGTATTTTAATTAATATACAAATGATTTGATAATAATTCTTATTTAA
CTATAATATATTGTGTTGGGTTGAATTAAAGGTCCGTATACTCCGGACTATTAATAGATCATGGAGATAA
TTAAAATGATAACCATCTCGCAAATAAATAAGTATTTTACTGTTTTCGTAACAGTTTTGTAATAAAAAAA
CCTATAACTATTCCGGATTATTCATACCGTCCCACCATCGGGCGCGGATCCTTAATTAAGTACTTCCAAT
CCAATATTGGAAGTGGATAACCGGTCCGAAGCGCGCGGAATTCAAAGGCCTACGTCGACGAGCTCACTAG
TCGCGGCCGCTTTCGAATCTAGAGCCTGCAGTCTCGACAAGCTTGTCGAGAAGTACTAGAGGATCATAAT
CAGCCATACCACATTTGTAGAGGTTTTACTTGCTTTAAAAAACCTCCCACACCTCCCCCTGAACCTGAAA
CATAAAATGAATGCAATTGTTGTTGTTAACTTGTTTATTGCAGCTTATAATGGTTACAAATAAAGCAATA
GCATCACAAATTTCACAAATAAAGCATTTTTTTCACTGCATTCTAGTTGTGGTTTGTCCAAACTCATCAA
TGTATCTTATCATGTCTGGATCTGATCACTGCTTGAGCCTAGGAGATCCGAACCAGATAAGTGAAATCTA
GTTCCAAACTATTTTGTCATTTTTAATTTTCGTATTAGCTTACGACGCTACACCCAGTTCCCATCTATTT
TGTCACTCTTCCCTAAATAATCCTTAAAAACTCCATTTCCACCCCTCCCAGTTCCCAACTATTTTGTCCG
CCCACAGCGGGGCATTTTTCTTCCTGTTATGTTTTTAATCAAACATCCTGCCAACTCCATGTGACAAACC
GTCATCTTCGGCTACTTT
