>Addgene plasmid #30121 | pFastBac Dual LIC cloning vector (5A) | addgene partial sequence | sequence record 35263 | 30121 with polyhedrin-fwd
GTTTTGTAATAAAAAAACCTATAACTATTCCGGATTATTCATACCGTCCCACCATCGGGCGCGGATCCTT
AATTAAGTACTTCCAATCCAATATTGGAAGTGGATAACCGGTCCGAAGCGCGCGGAATTCAAAGGCCTAC
GTCGACGAGCTCACTAGTCGCGGCCGCTTTCGAATCTAGAGCCTGCAGTCTCGACAAGCTTGTCGAGAAG
TACTAGAGGATCATAATCAGCCATACCACATTTGTAGAGGTTTTACTTGCTTTAAAAAACCTCCCACACC
TCCCCCTGAACCTGAAACATAAAATGAATGCAATTGTTGTTGTTAACTTGTTTATTGCAGCTTATAATGG
TTACAAATAAAGCAATAGCATCACAAATTTCACAAATAAAGCATTTTTTTCACTGCATTCTAGTTGTGGT
TTGTCCAAACTCATCAATGTATCTTATCATGTCTGGATCTGATCACTGCTTGAGCCTAGGAGATCCGAAC
CAGATAAGTGAAATCTAGTTCCAAACTATTTTGTCATTTTTAATTTTCGTATTAGCTTACGACGCTACAC
CCAGTTCCCATCTATTTTGTCACTCTTCCCTAAATAATCCTTAAAAACTCCATTTCCACCCCTCCCAGTT
CCCAACTATTTTGTCCGCCCACAGCGGGGCATTTTTCTTCCTGTTATGTTTTTAATCAAACATCCTGCCA
ACTCCATGTGACAAACCGTCATCTTCGGCTACTTTTTCTCTGTCACAGAATGAAAATTTTTCTGTCATCT
CTTCGTTATTAATGTTTGTAATTGACTGAATATCAACGCTTATTTGCAGCCTGAATGGCGAATGGGACGC
GCCCTGTAGC
